>Addgene plasmid #209001 | pENTR-D-Topo-kcnk19/kcnk12l | addgene full sequence | sequence record 413330 | Addgene NGS Result
GTTTTCCCAGTCACGACGTTGTAAAACGACGGCCAGTCTTAAGCTCGGGCCCCAAATAATGATTTTATTT
TGACTGATAGTGACCTGTTCGTTGCAACAAATTGATGAGCAATGCTTTTTTATAATGCCAACTTTGTACA
AAAAAGCAGGCTCCGCGGCCGCCCCCTTCACCATGAAAGTGGCTGTGCATGTTTGCCTGTTCTTGTCATT
TCCTGCTGATGGTCAAGTCATGCCACGTCGAAGAGATGCCAGCAACAACTGTTGCCTCCCACTTCACCTG
AATGAAGACAATGCCCGTTTCGGCTTGTTGGCAGCCCTCATCCTGCTCTACCTGCTGTGTGGCGCGGTGG
TGTTCTCCGCACTTGAGCATCCCTCTGAGCTGCTGGCTCACCAGCGCTGGGAAGAACAGCTGGCCAACTT
CACAGAGCAAAACAGTGTTCATCTCAAATCACTGCAGGTCCTGCTCAGGCAATATGAGGAGGCCTTTGCA
GCTGGAATCCGGGTGGACAAACTTAGGGCCCGCTGGGATTTCTCAGGCGCCTTCTACTTTGTTGGTACAG
TGATTTCCACTATAGGTTTTGGCATGACCACTCCTGTCACCGTTGCAGGTAAGATCTTTCTGATATTCTA
CGGACTCCTCGGCTGTGCAGCAACAATCCTCTTCTTCAACCTGTTTCTGGAGCGCATCATCACGATGCTG
GCCTACATTATGCGCTGGTGTCATGAGCGCCAGCTTCGGCGGTCCGGCGTGGGAGGAGAGGAGGCCAGAA
GTGAGGACGACAGTCTGGAGGGCTGGAAACCTTCAGTCTACTACGTGATGCTCATTCTGGGCATCGCTGC
CCTGCTGATCGCATGCAGCGCGTCTGCTTTGTACTCTGCCATGGAGGGCTGGGACTACTTTGAATCCTTT
TACTTCTGCTTTGTGGCCTTCAGCACTATTGGATTTGGGGATGTGGTGAGCAGCCAGCGGGAAAACTATA
AAGCTCAGGAGGCCTACCGTTTCGGCAACTGCCTCTTCATCCTGATGGGTGTGTGTTGCATTTATTCCCT
GTTCAATGTCATTTCCATCATTATCAAGCAGACGCTCAATTGGATCCTCGGCAAGCTGGATTGCAGTAGG
ACCCAGTGTCCCTGTCGTGGTCGTCCATACAGGCGGCGAGGTCGGGCCTGCGGTTGCTGCTGTTTTCCAC
GTATTCCCAACCAGCGCCACAACCACCATCCTCCACCAGGAAATTCCCGACAGAGGGCACAAAAACGTAA
CGCTGTGCACCCTGCCCCAGCAAATGAAGCGTCAGGAAAGCGCTTCACTAATGCATCAGTGGAAACAGTT
TGTGATAGTGAGACTGATGCTGGCTTAGGACCAGATGGAGGTTATCTGACAGGGCGCAGACTGTCTGGAG
AAATGATCTCAGTCAATGACTTTATGGCCAACAAGGTTTCTCTGGCCATTCTGCAGAAGCAACTCTCAGA
GACCGCTCACGGTAATCCAAGACAGAGCCATGTTCGCCAGAATGGCTTTTCTGGTGGAGTGGGAGCTTTT
GCTATCATGAATAACCGCCTTCAGGAGACCAGCGTAGACAGGTAGAAGGGTGGGCGCGCCGACCCAGCTT
TCTTGTACAAAGTTGGCATTATAAGAAAGCATTGCTTATCAATTTGTTGCAACGAACAGGTCACTATCAG
TCAAAATAAAATCATTATTTGCCATCCAGCTGATATCCCCTATAGTGAGTCGTATTACATGGTCATAGCT
GTTTCCTGGCAGCTCTGGCCCGTGTCTCAAAATCTCTGATGTTACATTGCACAAGATAAAAATATATCAT
CATGAACAATAAAACTGTCTGCTTACATAAACAGTAATACAAGGGGTGTTATGAGCCATATTCAACGGGA
AACGTCGAGGCCGCGATTAAATTCCAACATGGATGCTGATTTATATGGGTATAAATGGGCTCGCGATAAT
GTCGGGCAATCAGGTGCGACAATCTATCGCTTGTATGGGAAGCCCGATGCGCCAGAGTTGTTTCTGAAAC
ATGGCAAAGGTAGCGTTGCCAATGATGTTACAGATGAGATGGTCAGACTAAACTGGCTGACGGAATTTAT
GCCTCTTCCGACCATCAAGCATTTTATCCGTACTCCTGATGATGCATGGTTACTCACCACTGCGATCCCC
GGAAAAACAGCATTCCAGGTATTAGAAGAATATCCTGATTCAGGTGAAAATATTGTTGATGCGCTGGCAG
TGTTCCTGCGCCGGTTGCATTCGATTCCTGTTTGTAATTGTCCTTTTAACAGCGATCGCGTATTTCGTCT
CGCTCAGGCGCAATCACGAATGAATAACGGTTTGGTTGATGCGAGTGATTTTGATGACGAGCGTAATGGC
TGGCCTGTTGAACAAGTCTGGAAAGAAATGCATAAACTTTTGCCATTCTCACCGGATTCAGTCGTCACTC
ATGGTGATTTCTCACTTGATAACCTTATTTTTGACGAGGGGAAATTAATAGGTTGTATTGATGTTGGACG
AGTCGGAATCGCAGACCGATACCAGGATCTTGCCATCCTATGGAACTGCCTCGGTGAGTTTTCTCCTTCA
TTACAGAAACGGCTTTTTCAAAAATATGGTATTGATAATCCTGATATGAATAAATTGCAGTTTCATTTGA
TGCTCGATGAGTTTTTCTAATCAGAATTGGTTAATTGGTTGTAACACTGGCAGAGCATTACGCTGACTTG
ACGGGACGGCGCAAGCTCATGACCAAAATCCCTTAACGTGAGTTACGCGTCGTTCCACTGAGCGTCAGAC
CCCGTAGAAAAGATCAAAGGATCTTCTTGAGATCCTTTTTTTCTGCGCGTAATCTGCTGCTTGCAAACAA
AAAAACCACCGCTACCAGCGGTGGTTTGTTTGCCGGATCAAGAGCTACCAACTCTTTTTCCGAAGGTAAC
TGGCTTCAGCAGAGCGCAGATACCAAATACTGTTCTTCTAGTGTAGCCGTAGTTAGGCCACCACTTCAAG
AACTCTGTAGCACCGCCTACATACCTCGCTCTGCTAATCCTGTTACCAGTGGCTGCTGCCAGTGGCGATA
AGTCGTGTCTTACCGGGTTGGACTCAAGACGATAGTTACCGGATAAGGCGCAGCGGTCGGGCTGAACGGG
GGGTTCGTGCACACAGCCCAGCTTGGAGCGAACGACCTACACCGAACTGAGATACCTACAGCGTGAGCTA
TGAGAAAGCGCCACGCTTCCCGAAGGGAGAAAGGCGGACAGGTATCCGGTAAGCGGCAGGGTCGGAACAG
GAGAGCGCACGAGGGAGCTTCCAGGGGGAAACGCCTGGTATCTTTATAGTCCTGTCGGGTTTCGCCACCT
CTGACTTGAGCGTCGATTTTTGTGATGCTCGTCAGGGGGGCGGAGCCTATGGAAAAACGCCAGCAACGCG
GCCTTTTTACGGTTCCTGGCCTTTTGCTGGCCTTTTGCTCACATGTTCTTTCCTGCGTTATCCCCTGATT
CTGTGGATAACCGTATTACCGCCTTTGAGTGAGCTGATACCGCTCGCCGCAGCCGAACGACCGAGCGCAG
CGAGTCAGTGAGCGAGGAAGCGGAAGAGCGCCCAATACGCAAACCGCCTCTCCCCGCGCGTTGGCCGATT
CATTAATGCAGCTGGCACGACAGGTTTCCCGACTGGAAAGCGGGCAGTGAGCGCAACGCAATTAATACGC
GTACCGCTAGCCAGGAAGAGTTTGTAGAAACGCAAAAAGGCCATCCGTCAGGATGGCCTTCTGCTTAGTT
TGATGCCTGGCAGTTTATGGCGGGCGTCCTGCCCGCCACCCTCCGGGCCGTTGCTTCACAACGTTCAAAT
CCGCTCCCGGCGGATTTGTCCTACTCAGGAGAGCGTTCACCGACAAACAACAGATAAAACGAAAGGCCCA
GTCTTCCGACTGAGCCTTTCGTTTTATTTGATGCCTGGCAGTTCCCTACTCTCGCGTTAACGCTAGCATG
GAT
Features (pLannotate 1.2.2; 10 found; start..end, strand, type, name):
      1..37      -  CDS            lacZα (fragment): LacZα fragment of β-galactosidase; lacZ fragment
     53..152     +  protein_bind   attL1: mutant version of attL; recombination site for the Gateway® LR reaction LR Clonase™
    263..1582    +  CDS            Kcnk13: KCNKD_RAT - Experimental evidence at protein level: Swiss-Prot protein existence level 1. Potassium channel displaying weak inward rectification in symmetrical K(+) solution. From Rattus norvegicus (Rat).
   1602..1701    -  protein_bind   attL2: mutant version of attL; recombination site for the Gateway® LR reaction LR Clonase™
   1719..1737    -  promoter       T7 promoter: promoter for bacteriophage T7 RNA polymerase
   1871..2680    +  CDS            KanR: aminoglycoside phosphotransferase; aph(3')-Ia; confers resistance to kanamycin in bacteria or G418 (Geneticin®) in eukaryotes
   2827..3415    +  rep_origin     ori: high-copy-number ColE1/pMB1/pBR322/pUC origin of replication
   3598..3690    +  CDS            lacI (fragment): lac repressor; lacI; The lac repressor binds to the lac operator to inhibit transcription in E. coli. This inhibition can be relieved by adding lactose or isopropyl-β-D-thiogalactopyranoside (IPTG).
   3745..3772    -  terminator     rrnB T2 terminator: transcription terminator T2 from the E. coli rrnB gene
   3904..3947    +  terminator     rrnB T1 terminator: Escherichia coli rrnB; transcription terminator T1 from the E. coli rrnB gene
