[The description below was written by a language model from this plasmid's Addgene catalogue record and pLannotate feature annotations shown in this document.]
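Description:
pENTR-D-Topo-kcnk19/kcnk12l is a Gateway entry clone built on the pENTR/D-TOPO backbone, carrying a zebrafish (Danio rerio) two-pore domain potassium channel gene, kcnk19 (also recorded as kcnk12l or si:ch211-191j22.5). The roughly 1.4 kb insert was introduced by TOPO cloning, giving a plasmid of 3,993 bp. It is maintained in E. coli through a high-copy ColE1/pUC-type origin and selected with kanamycin via the aph(3')-Ia resistance gene. The rrnB T1 and T2 terminators upstream of the cloning region are standard backbone elements that limit read-through transcription into the insert, and the short lacZα and lacI fragments in the annotation appear to be backbone remnants with no stated function.

In the feature table the insert lies on the forward strand between attL1 and attL2. The automated annotation labels it by similarity to rat Kcnk13, a related potassium channel. This reflects homology within the K2P family rather than the identity of the insert, which the catalogue gives as the zebrafish gene. A T7 promoter lies just beyond attL2 on the reverse strand, pointing back toward the insert, so in vitro transcription with T7 RNA polymerase would produce RNA complementary to the coding strand. This arrangement matches the stated purpose of riboprobe generation, presumably antisense probes for detecting kcnk19 expression in zebrafish embryos. There is no eukaryotic promoter, so the plasmid is not itself an expression vector, although the flanking attL sites would in principle allow transfer of the insert into Gateway destination vectors by LR recombination. M13 forward and reverse primer sites are listed for sequencing the insert.
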