Addgene plasmid #209001: pENTR-D-Topo-kcnk19/kcnk12l
Purpose: Riboprobe generation
Depositing lab: GuangJun Zhang. Depositing organization: Purdue University. Publication: Evolution of two-pore domain potassium channels and their gene expression in zebrafish embryos. Park SJ, Silic MR, Staab PL, Chen J, Zackschewski EL, Zhang G. Dev Dyn. 2024 Jan 25. doi: 10.1002/dvdy.690. PubMed 38270285.
Backbone
  Vector backbone: pENTR-D-Topo
  Backbone manufacturer: Invitrogene
  Backbone size w/o insert (bp): 2580
  Total vector size (bp): 3993
  Vector type: Cloning
Growth in bacteria
  Bacterial resistance: Kanamycin, 50 μg/mL
  Growth temperature: 37°C
  Growth strain: DH5alpha
  Copy number: High Copy
Gene/Insert
  Gene/Insert name: kcnk19 (alt name: kcnk12l, si:ch211-191j22.5)
  Species: D. rerio (zebrafish)
  Insert size (bp): 1413
  GenBank ID: XM_021469073.1
  Entrez Gene: kcnk12l (a.k.a. si:ch211-191j22.5)
  Promoter: T7
  Cloning method: TOPO Cloning
  Sequencing primers: 5′ M13F; 3′ M13R
Terms and licenses: Academic/Nonprofit Terms; Industry Terms: Not Available to Industry
How to cite: pENTR-D-Topo-kcnk19/kcnk12l was a gift from GuangJun Zhang (Addgene plasmid # 209001 ; http://n2t.net/addgene:209001 ; RRID:Addgene_209001)
